Addgene plasmid #123577: pMK-BMV 3'UTR
Purpose: MoChlo kit
Depositing lab: Scott Lenaghan & C. Neal Stewart. Depositing organization: University of Tennessee Institute of Agriculture. Publication: MoChlo: A versatile modular cloning toolbox for chloroplast biotechnology. Occhialini A, Piatek A, Pfotenhauer AC, Frazier TP, Stewart CN, Lenaghan S. Plant Physiol. 2019 Jan 24. pii: pp.18.01220. doi: 10.1104/pp.18.01220. PubMed 30679266.
Backbone
  Vector backbone: pMK
  Vector type: Synthetic Biology
Growth in bacteria
  Bacterial resistance: Kanamycin, 50 μg/mL
  Growth temperature: 37°C
  Growth strain: Top10
  Copy number: High Copy
Gene/Insert
  Gene/Insert name: BMV 3'UTR
  Cloning method: Restriction Enzyme; 5′ cloning site Unknown (unknown if destroyed)
Terms and licenses: Academic/Nonprofit Terms; Industry Terms: Not Available to Industry
Depositor comments: All inserts have been produced by gene synthesis and cloned in the indicated backbone vector. This insert is a chloroplast 3'UTR/terminator designed for Golden-Gate cloning. The Original Material was developed in the performance of research that was funded by Grant Nos. ARPA-E: DE-AR000660 & DARPA: D17AC00016.
How to cite: pMK-BMV 3'UTR was a gift from Scott Lenaghan & C. Neal Stewart (Addgene plasmid # 123577 ; http://n2t.net/addgene:123577 ; RRID:Addgene_123577)
