[The description below was written by a language model from this plasmid's Addgene catalogue record and pLannotate feature annotations shown in this document.]
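Description:
pMK-BMV 3'UTR is a small (about 2.4 kb) synthetic-biology part plasmid from the MoChlo kit, a modular cloning toolbox for chloroplast biotechnology. It is built on the pMK backbone, a minimal vector used to deliver gene-synthesis products. It is maintained in E. coli through a high-copy ColE1/pUC-type origin of replication. Selection is with kanamycin, conferred by an aminoglycoside phosphotransferase (NeoR/KanR) gene that the annotation places directly downstream of an AmpR (bla) promoter. The remaining backbone annotations are short fragments of M13 ori, lacZα, lacI and RSF ori. These appear to be vestigial backbone sequence rather than functional units. A T7 promoter lies just upstream of the insert region.

The payload is a synthesized element named BMV 3'UTR, which the depositor describes as a chloroplast 3'UTR/terminator part designed for Golden Gate cloning. The feature table annotates a roughly 130 nt stretch of the insert as a TLS-PK3 element, a pseudoknot of a tRNA-like structure. Such structured RNA ends are found at the 3' termini of some plant viral RNAs, and this fits a role in defining and stabilising transcript 3' ends. The record does not expand the abbreviation BMV, and it does not give the flanking Type IIS enzyme sites or overhangs; the cloning sites are listed as unknown.

The plasmid carries no promoter-driven gene or reporter of its own. It serves as a storage and donor vector from which the 3'UTR module is released and combined with promoter, 5'UTR and coding-sequence parts to assemble chloroplast expression cassettes.
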