Features (pLannotate 1.2.2; 9 found; start..end, strand, type, name):
      3..134     -  rep_origin     M13 ori (fragment): M13 bacteriophage origin of replication; arrow indicates direction of (+) strand synthesis
    155..311     -  CDS            lacZα (fragment): LacZα fragment of β-galactosidase; lacZ fragment
    320..338     +  promoter       T7 promoter: promoter for bacteriophage T7 RNA polymerase
    387..513     +  ncRNA          TLS-PK3: Accession: RF01084 - Pseudoknot of tRNA-like structure
    560..607     -  CDS            lacI (fragment): lac repressor; lacI; The lac repressor binds to the lac operator to inhibit transcription in E. coli. This inhibition can be relieved by adding lactose or isopropyl-β-D-thiogalactopyranoside (IPTG).
    644..684     -  rep_origin     RSF ori (fragment): Plasmids containing the RSF 1030 origin of replication can be propagated in E. coli cells that contain additional plasmids with compatible origins.
    762..1350    -  rep_origin     ori: high-copy-number ColE1/pMB1/pBR322/pUC origin of replication
   1524..2318    -  CDS            NeoR/KanR: aminoglycoside phosphotransferase confers resistance to neomycin, kanamycin, and G418 (Geneticin®)
   2319..2423    -  promoter       AmpR promoter: bla
>Addgene plasmid #123577 | pMK-BMV 3'UTR | addgene full sequence | sequence record 248047 | Addgene NGS Result
CTAAATTGTAAGCGTTAATATTTTGTTAAAATTCGCGTTAAATTTTTGTTAAATCAGCTCATTTTTTAAC
CAATAGGCCGAAATCGGCAAAATCCCTTATAAATCAAAAGAATAGACCGAGATAGGGTTGAGTGGCCGCT
ACAGGGCGCTCCCATTCGCCATTCAGGCTGCGCAACTGTTGGGAAGGGCGTTTCGGTGCGGGCCTCTTCG
CTATTACGCCAGCTGGCGAAAGGGGGATGTGCTGCAAGGCGATTAAGTTGGGTAACGCCAGGGTTTTCCC
AGTCACGACGTTGTAAAACGACGGCCAGTGAGCGCGACGTAATACGACTCACTATAGGGCGAATTGAAGG
AAGGCCGTCAAGGCCTAGGCGCGCCAGGTCTCAGCTTGGTGCCTTTGAGAGTCTACTTTTGCTCTCTTCG
GAAGAACCCTTAGGGGTTCGTGCATGGGCTTGCATAGCAAGTCTAGATGCGGGTACCGTACAGTGTTGAA
AAACACTGTAAATCTCTAAAAGAAACCACGCTTGAGACCATTAATTAACTGGCCTCATGGGCCTTCCTTT
CACTGCCCGCTTTCCAGTCGGGAAACCTGTCGTGCCAGCTGCATTAACATGGTCATAGCTGTTTCCTTGC
GTATTGGGCGCTCTCCGCTTCCTCGCTCACTGACTCGCTGCGCTCGGTCGTTCGGGTAAAGCCTGGGGTG
CCTAATGAGCAAAAGGCCAGCAAAAGGCCAGGAACCGTAAAAAGGCCGCGTTGCTGGCGTTTTTCCATAG
GCTCCGCCCCCCTGACGAGCATCACAAAAATCGACGCTCAAGTCAGAGGTGGCGAAACCCGACAGGACTA
TAAAGATACCAGGCGTTTCCCCCTGGAAGCTCCCTCGTGCGCTCTCCTGTTCCGACCCTGCCGCTTACCG
GATACCTGTCCGCCTTTCTCCCTTCGGGAAGCGTGGCGCTTTCTCATAGCTCACGCTGTAGGTATCTCAG
TTCGGTGTAGGTCGTTCGCTCCAAGCTGGGCTGTGTGCACGAACCCCCCGTTCAGCCCGACCGCTGCGCC
TTATCCGGTAACTATCGTCTTGAGTCCAACCCGGTAAGACACGACTTATCGCCACTGGCAGCAGCCACTG
GTAACAGGATTAGCAGAGCGAGGTATGTAGGCGGTGCTACAGAGTTCTTGAAGTGGTGGCCTAACTACGG
CTACACTAGAAGAACAGTATTTGGTATCTGCGCTCTGCTGAAGCCAGTTACCTTCGGAAAAAGAGTTGGT
AGCTCTTGATCCGGCAAACAAACCACCGCTGGTAGCGGTGGTTTTTTTGTTTGCAAGCAGCAGATTACGC
GCAGAAAAAAAGGATCTCAAGAAGATCCTTTGATCTTTTCTACGGGGTCTGACGCTCAGTGGAACGAAAA
CTCACGTTAAGGGATTTTGGTCATGAGATTATCAAAAAGGATCTTCACCTAGATCCTTTTAAATTAAAAA
TGAAGTTTTAAATCAATCTAAAGTATATATGAGTAAACTTGGTCTGACAGTTATTAGAAAAATTCATCCA
GCAGACGATAAAACGCAATACGCTGGCTATCCGGTGCCGCAATGCCATACAGCACCAGAAAACGATCCGC
CCATTCGCCGCCCAGTTCTTCCGCAATATCACGGGTGGCCAGCGCAATATCCTGATAACGATCCGCCACG
CCCAGACGGCCGCAATCAATAAAGCCGCTAAAACGGCCATTTTCCACCATAATGTTCGGCAGGCACGCAT
CACCATGGGTCACCACCAGATCTTCGCCATCCGGCATGCTCGCTTTCAGACGCGCAAACAGCTCTGCCGG
TGCCAGGCCCTGATGTTCTTCATCCAGATCATCCTGATCCACCAGGCCCGCTTCCATACGGGTACGCGCA
CGTTCAATACGATGTTTCGCCTGATGATCAAACGGACAGGTCGCCGGGTCCAGGGTATGCAGACGACGCA
TGGCATCCGCCATAATGCTCACTTTTTCTGCCGGCGCCAGATGGCTAGACAGCAGATCCTGACCCGGCAC
TTCGCCCAGCAGCAGCCAATCACGGCCCGCTTCGGTCACCACATCCAGCACCGCCGCACACGGAACACCG
GTGGTGGCCAGCCAGCTCAGACGCGCCGCTTCATCCTGCAGCTCGTTCAGCGCACCGCTCAGATCGGTTT
TCACAAACAGCACCGGACGACCCTGCGCGCTCAGACGAAACACCGCCGCATCAGAGCAGCCAATGGTCTG
CTGCGCCCAATCATAGCCAAACAGACGTTCCACCCACGCTGCCGGGCTACCCGCATGCAGGCCATCCTGT
TCAATCATACTCTTCCTTTTTCAATATTATTGAAGCATTTATCAGGGTTATTGTCTCATGAGCGGATACA
TATTTGAATGTATTTAGAAAAATAAACAAATAGGGGTTCCGCGCACATTTCCCCGAAAAGTGCCAC
