>Addgene plasmid #123577 | pMK-BMV 3'UTR | depositor partial sequence | sequence record 235777 | BMV 3'UTR
GGTGCCTTTGAGAGTCTACTTTTGCTCTCTTCGGAAGAACCCTTAGGGGTTCGTGCATGGGCTTGCATAG
CAAGTCTAGATGCGGGTACCGTACAGTGTTGAAAAACACTGTAAATCTCTAAAAGAAACCA
